>Addgene plasmid #205658 | LBAPZW | addgene full sequence | sequence record 430235 | Addgene NGS Result
TGGAAGGGCTAATTCACTCCCAAAGAAGACAAGATATCCTTGATCTGTGGATCTACCACACACAAGGCTA
CTTCCCTGATTAGCAGAACTACACACCAGGGCCAGGGGTCAGATATCCACTGACCTTTGGATGGTGCTAC
AAGCTAGTACCAGTTGAGCCAGATAAGGTAGAAGAGGCCAATAAAGGAGAGAACACCAGCTTGTTACACC
CTGTGAGCCTGCATGGGATGGATGACCCGGAGAGAGAAGTGTTAGAGTGGAGGTTTGACAGCCGCCTAGC
ATTTCATCACGTGGCCCGAGAGCTGCATCCGGAGTACTTCAAGAACTGCTGATATCGAGCTTGCTACAAG
GGACTTTCCGCTGGGGACTTTCCAGGGAGGCGTGGCCTGGGCGGGACTGGGGAGTGGCGAGCCCTCAGAT
CCTGCATATAAGCAGCTGCTTTTTGCCTGTACTGGGTCTCTCTGGTTAGACCAGATCTGAGCCTGGGAGC
TCTCTGGCTAACTAGGGAACCCACTGCTTAAGCCTCAATAAAGCTTGCCTTGAGTGCTTCAAGTAGTGTG
TGCCCGTCTGTTGTGTGACTCTGGTAACTAGAGATCCCTCAGACCCTTTTAGTCAGTGTGGAAAATCTCT
AGCAGTGGCGCCCGAACAGGGACTTGAAAGCGAAAGGGAAACCAGAGGAGCTCTCTCGACGCAGGACTCG
GCTTGCTGAAGCGCGCACGGCAAGAGGCGAGGGGCGGCGACTGGTGAGTACGCCAAAAATTTTGACTAGC
GGAGGCTAGAAGGAGAGAGATGGGTGCGAGAGCGTCAGTATTAAGCGGGGGAGAATTAGATCGCGATGGG
AAAAAATTCGGTTAAGGCCAGGGGGAAAGAAAAAATATAAATTAAAACATATAGTATGGGCAAGCAGGGA
GCTAGAACGATTCGCAGTTAATCCTGGCCTGTTAGAAACATCAGAAGGCTGTAGACAAATACTGGGACAG
CTACAACCATCCCTTCAGACAGGATCAGAAGAACTTAGATCATTATATAATACAGTAGCAACCCTCTATT
GTGTGCATCAAAGGATAGAGATAAAAGACACCAAGGAAGCTTTAGACAAGATAGAGGAAGAGCAAAACAA
AAGTAAGACCACCGCACAGCAAGCGGCCGGCCGCTGATCTTCAGACCTGGAGGAGGAGATATGAGGGACA
ATTGGAGAAGTGAATTATATAAATATAAAGTAGTAAAAATTGAACCATTAGGAGTAGCACCCACCAAGGC
AAAGAGAAGAGTGGTGCAGAGAGAAAAAAGAGCAGTGGGAATAGGAGCTTTGTTCCTTGGGTTCTTGGGA
GCAGCAGGAAGCACTATGGGCGCAGCGTCAATGACGCTGACGGTACAGGCCAGACAATTATTGTCTGGTA
TAGTGCAGCAGCAGAACAATTTGCTGAGGGCTATTGAGGCGCAACAGCATCTGTTGCAACTCACAGTCTG
GGGCATCAAGCAGCTCCAGGCAAGAATCCTGGCTGTGGAAAGATACCTAAAGGATCAACAGCTCCTGGGG
ATTTGGGGTTGCTCTGGAAAACTCATTTGCACCACTGCTGTGCCTTGGAATGCTAGTTGGAGTAATAAAT
CTCTGGAACAGATTTGGAATCACACGACCTGGATGGAGTGGGACAGAGAAATTAACAATTACACAAGCTT
AATACACTCCTTAATTGAAGAATCGCAAAACCAGCAAGAAAAGAATGAACAAGAATTATTGGAATTAGAT
AAATGGGCAAGTTTGTGGAATTGGTTTAACATAACAAATTGGCTGTGGTATATAAAATTATTCATAATGA
TAGTAGGAGGCTTGGTAGGTTTAAGAATAGTTTTTGCTGTACTTTCTATAGTGAATAGAGTTAGGCAGGG
ATATTCACCATTATCGTTTCAGACCCACCTCCCAACCCCGAGGGGACCCGACAGGCCCGAAGGAATAGAA
GAAGAAGGTGGAGAGAGAGACAGAGACAGATCCATTCGATTAGTGAACGGATCTCGACGGTATCGCCTTT
AAAAGAAAAGGGGGGATTGGGGGGTACAGTGCAGGGGAAAGAATAGTAGACATAATAGCAACAGACATAC
AAACTAAAGAATTACAAAAACAAATTACAAAAATTCAAAATTTTCGGGTTTATTACAGGGACAGCAGAGA
TCCAGTTTATCGATAGTCGTTACATAACTTACGGTAAATGGCCCGCCTGGCTGACCGCCCAACGACCCCC
GCCCATTGACGTCAATAGTAACGCCAATAGGGACTTTCCATTGACGTCAATGGGTGGAGTATTTACGGTA
AACTGCCCACTTGGCAGTACATCAAGTGTATCATATGCCAAGTACGCCCCCTATTGACGTCAATGACGGT
AAATGGCCCGCCTGGCATTGTGCCCAGTACATGACCTTATGGGACTTTCCTACTTGGCAGTACATCTACG
TATTAGTCATCGCTATTACCATGGTCGAGGTGAGCCCCACGTTCTGCTTCACTCTCCCCATCTCCCCCCC
CTCCCCACCCCCAATTTTGTATTTATTTATTTTTTAATTATTTTGTGCAGCGATGGGGGCGGGGGGGGGG
GGGGGGCGCGCGCCRGGGGGGGSGGGGSGGGGSGRGGGGSGGGGSGGGGSGRGGCGGAGAGGTGCGGCGG
CAGCCAATCAGAGCGGCGCGCTCCGAAAGTTTCCTTTTATGGCGAGGCGGCGGCGGCGGCGGCCCTATAA
AAAGCGAAGCGCGCGGCGGGCGGGAGTCGCTGCGACGCTGCCTTCGCCCCGTGCCCCGCTCCGCCGCCGC
CTCGCGCCGCCCGCCCCGGCTCTGACTGACCGCGTTACTCCCACAGGTGAGCGGGCGGGACGGCCCTTCT
CCTCCGGGCTGTAATTAGCTGAGCAAGAGGTAAGGGTTTAAGGGATGGTTGGTTGGTGGGGTATTAATGT
TTAATTACCTGTTTTACAGGCCTGAAATCACTTGGTTTTAGGTTGGAGCGCTTCGACTAGGGATAACAGG
GTAATTGTTTGAATGAGGCTTCAGTACTTTACAGAATCGTTGCCTGCACATCTTGGAAACACTTGCTGGG
ATTACTTCGACTTCTTAACCCAACAGAAGGCTCGAGAAGGTATATTGCTGTTGACAGGATCCACATTAAC
AACTTTAAGTCCAGCAATTTGAGTTAAGGGTGTTGCTCTCAATGATTTCACTAATGGTTCAATTTTTAAT
TTCTTTTCTTCTGGTTCAAAATTCAAGTTTCAAGTGAAAGTGTAATATGCACCCATTTCTTTCAATAAAT
CTTCTAAATAGTCCACTAATGTTTTATTTTGTTTTTTACAAAATCAAGCAGCCTCTGCTATCAATATAGA
ACCTTGTATTCCATCTTTATCTCTAGCTGAGTCATCAATTACATATCCATAACTTTCTTCATAAGCAAAA
ACAAAATTTAATCCGTTATCTTCTTCTTTAGCAATTTCTCTACCCATTCATTTCAATCCAGTTAAAGTTT
TTACAATCTTAACTCCATATTTTTCCTGAGCGATTCTATCACCCAAATCACTTGTTACAAAACTTGAATA
TAGAGCCGGATTTTTTGGAATGCTATTTAAGCGTTTTAGATTTGATAATTTTCAATCAATTAAAATTGGT
CCTGTTTGATTTCCATCTAATCTTACAAAATGACCATCATGTTTTATTGCCATTCCAAATCTGTCAGCAT
CTGGGTCATTCATAATAATAATATCTGCATCATGTTTAATACCATATTCAAGCGGTATTTTTCATGCAGG
ATCAAATTCTGGATTTGGATTTACAACATTTTTCAATGTTTCATCTTCAAATGCACGATCTTCACCCTCA
ATAACGTTATATCCTGATTCACGTAATCTTTTTGGGGTAAATTTAGTTCCTGTTCCATTAACTGCGCTAA
AAATAGGGCCCTGCCTCGGACTTCAAGGGGCTAGAATTCGAGCAATTATCTTGTTTACTAAAACTGAATA
CCTTGCTATCTCTTTGATACATTTTTACAAAGCTGAATTAAAATGGTATAAATTAAATCACTTTTTTCAA
TTCTACCGGGTAGGGGAGGCGCTTTTCCCAAGGCAGTCTGGAGCATGCGCTTTAGCAGCCCCGCTGGGCA
CTTGGCGCTACACAAGTGGCCTCTGGCCTCGCACACATTCCACATCCACCGGTAGGCGCCAACCGGCTCC
GTTCTTTGGTGGCCCCTTCGCGCCACCTTCTACTCCTCCCCTAGTCAGGAAGTTCCCCCCCGCCCCGCAG
CTCGCGTCGTGCAGGACGTGACAAATGGAAGTAGCACGTCTCACTAGTCTCGTGCAGATGGACAGCACCG
CTGAGCAATGGAAGCGGGTAGGCCTTTGGGGCAGCGGCCAATAGCAGCTTTGCTCCTTCGCTTTCTGGGC
TCAGAGGCTGGGAAGGGGTGGGTCCGGGGGCGGGCTCAGGGGCGGGCTCAGGGGCGGGGCGGGCGCCCGA
AGGTCCTCCGGAGGCCCGGCATTCTGCACGCTTCAAAAGCGCACGTCTGCCGCGCTGTTCTCCTCTTCCT
CATCTCCGGGCCTTTCGACCTTTAATTAACCACCATGAGCAAAGGCGAAGAGCTGTTCACCGGCGTGGTG
CCCATCCTGGTGGAGCTGGACGGCGACGTGAACGGCCACAAGTTCAGCGTGAGCGGCGAGGGCGAGGGCG
ACGCCACCTACGGCAAGCTGACCCTGAAGTTCATCTGCACCACCGGCAAGCTGCCCGTGCCCTGGCCCAC
CCTGGTGACCACCCTGAGCCACGGCGTGCAGTGCTTCAGCCGGTACCCCGACCACATGAAGCAGCACGAC
TTCTTCAAGAGCGCCATGCCCGAGGGCTACGTGCAGGAGCGGACCATCTTCTTCAAGGACGACGGCAACT
ACAAGACCCGGGCCGAGGTGAAGTTCGAGGGCGACACCCTGGTGAACCGGATCGAGCTGAAGGGCATCGA
CTTCAAGGAGGACGGCAACATCCTGGGCCACAAGCTGGAGTACAACTTCAACAGCCACAACATCTACATC
ATGGCCGACAAGCAGAAGAACGGCATCAAGGTGAACTTCAAGATCCGGCACAACATCGAGGACGGCAGCG
TGCAGCTGGCCGACCACTACCAGCAGAACACCCCCATCGGCGACGGCCCCGTGCTGCTGCCCGACAACCA
CTACCTGAGCACCCAGAGCGCCCTGAGCAAGGACCCCAACGAGAAGCGGGACCACATGGTGCTGCTGGAG
TTCCGGACCGCCGCCGGCATCACCCACGGCATGGACGAGCTCTATAAGTAAGTTTAAACATCAACCTCTG
GATTACAAAATTTGTGAAAGATTGACTGGTATTCTTAACTATGTTGCTCCTTTTACGCTATGTGGATACG
CTGCTTTAATGCCTTTGTATCATGCTATTGCTTCCCGTATGGCTTTCATTTTCTCCTCCTTGTATAAATC
CTGGTTGCTGTCTCTTTATGAGGAGTTGTGGCCCGTTGTCAGGCAACGTGGCGTGGTGTGCACTGTGTTT
GCTGACGCAACCCCCACTGGTTGGGGCATTGCCACCACCTGTCAGCTCCTTTCCGGGACTTTCGCTTTCC
CCCTCCCTATTGCCACGGCGGAACTCATCGCCGCCTGCCTTGCCCGCTGCTGGACAGGGGCTCGGCTGTT
GGGCACTGACAATTCCGTGGTGTTGTCGGGGAAGCTGACGTCCTTTCCATGGCTGCTCGCCTGTGTTGCC
ACCTGGATTCTGCGCGGGACGTCCTTCTGCTACGTCCCTTCGGCCCTCAATCCAGCGGACCTTCCTTCCC
GCGGCCTGCTGCCGGCTCTGCGGCCTCTTCCGCGTCTTCGCCTTCGCCCTCAGACGAGTCGGATCTCCCT
TTGGGCCGCCTCCCCGCCTGGCCTGCAGGGGTACCTTTAAGACCAATGACTTACAAGGCAGCTGTAGATC
TTAGCCACTTTTTAAAAGAAAAGAGGGGACTGGAAGGGCTAATTCACTCCCAACGAAGACAAGATATCCT
TGATCTGTGGATCTACCACACACAAGGCTACTTCCCTGATTAGCAGAACTACACACCAGGGCCAGGGGTC
AGATATCCACTGACCTTTGGATGGTGCTACAAGCTAGTACCAGTTGAGCCAGATAAGGTAGAAGAGGCCA
ATAAAGGAGAGAACACCAGCTTGTTACACCCTGTGAGCCTGCATGGGATGGATGACCCGGAGAGAGAAGT
GTTAGAGTGGAGGTTTGACAGCCGCCTAGCATTTCATCACGTGGCCCGAGAGCTGCATCCGGAGTACTTC
AAGAACTGCTGATATCGAGCTTGCTACAAGGGACTTTCCGCTGGGGACTTTCCAGGGAGGCGTGGCCTGG
GCGGGACTGGGGAGTGGCGAGCCCTCAGATCCTGCATATAAGCAGCTGCTTTTTGCCTGTACTGGGTCTC
TCTGGTTAGACCAGATCTGAGCCTGGGAGCTCTCTGGCTAACTAGGGAACCCACTGCTTAAGCCTCAATA
AAGCTTGCCTTGAGTGCTTCAAGTAGTGTGTGCCCGTCTGTTGTGTGACTCTGGTAACTAGAGATCCCTC
AGACCCTTTTAGTCAGTGTGGAAAATCTCTAGCAGTAGTAGTTCATGTCATCTTATTATTCAGTATTTAT
AACTTGCAAAGAAATGAATATCAGAGAGTGAGAGGCCTTGACATTGCTAGCGTTTTACCGTCGACCTCTA
GCTAGAGCTTGGCGTAATCATGGTCATAGCTGTTTCCTGTGTGAAATTGTTATCCGCTCACAATTCCACA
CAACATACGAGCCGGAAGCATAAAGTGTAAAGCCTGGGGTGCCTAATGAGTGAGCTAACTCACATTAATT
GCGTTGCGCTCACTGCCCGCTTTCCAGTCGGGAAACCTGTCGTGCCAGCTGCATTAATGAATCGGCCAAC
GCGCGGGGAGAGGCGGTTTGCGTATTGGGCGCTCTTCCGCTTCCTCGCTCACTGACTCGCTGCGCTCGGT
CGTTCGGCTGCGGCGAGCGGTATCAGCTCACTCAAAGGCGGTAATACGGTTATCCACAGAATCAGGGGAT
AACGCAGGAAAGAACATGTGAGCAAAAGGCCAGCAAAAGGCCAGGAACCGTAAAAAGGCCGCGTTGCTGG
CGTTTTTCCATAGGCTCCGCCCCCCTGACGAGCATCACAAAAATCGACGCTCAAGTCAGAGGTGGCGAAA
CCCGACAGGACTATAAAGATACCAGGCGTTTCCCCCTGGAAGCTCCCTCGTGCGCTCTCCTGTTCCGACC
CTGCCGCTTACCGGATACCTGTCCGCCTTTCTCCCTTCGGGAAGCGTGGCGCTTTCTCATAGCTCACGCT
GTAGGTATCTCAGTTCGGTGTAGGTCGTTCGCTCCAAGCTGGGCTGTGTGCACGAACCCCCCGTTCAGCC
CGACCGCTGCGCCTTATCCGGTAACTATCGTCTTGAGTCCAACCCGGTAAGACACGACTTATCGCCACTG
GCAGCAGCCACTGGTAACAGGATTAGCAGAGCGAGGTATGTAGGCGGTGCTACAGAGTTCTTGAAGTGGT
GGCCTAACTACGGCTACACTAGAAGAACAGTATTTGGTATCTGCGCTCTGCTGAAGCCAGTTACCTTCGG
AAAAAGAGTTGGTAGCTCTTGATCCGGCAAACAAACCACCGCTGGTAGCGGTGGTTTTTTTGTTTGCAAG
CAGCAGATTACGCGCAGAAAAAAAGGATCTCAAGAAGATCCTTTGATCTTTTCTACGGGGTCTGACGCTC
AGTGGAACGAAAACTCACGTTAAGGGATTTTGGTCATGAGATTATCAAAAAGGATCTTCACCTAGATCCT
TTTAAATTAAAAATGAAGTTTTAAATCAATCTAAAGTATATATGAGTAAACTTGGTCTGACAGTTACCAA
TGCTTAATCAGTGAGGCACCTATCTCAGCGATCTGTCTATTTCGTTCATCCATAGTTGCCTGACTCCCCG
TCGTGTAGATAACTACGATACGGGAGGGCTTACCATCTGGCCCCAGTGCTGCAATGATACCGCGAGACCC
ACGCTCACCGGCTCCAGATTTATCAGCAATAAACCAGCCAGCCGGAAGGGCCGAGCGCAGAAGTGGTCCT
GCAACTTTATCCGCCTCCATCCAGTCTATTAATTGTTGCCGGGAAGCTAGAGTAAGTAGTTCGCCAGTTA
ATAGTTTGCGCAACGTTGTTGCCATTGCTACAGGCATCGTGGTGTCACGCTCGTCGTTTGGTATGGCTTC
ATTCAGCTCCGGTTCCCAACGATCAAGGCGAGTTACATGATCCCCCATGTTGTGCAAAAAAGCGGTTAGC
TCCTTCGGTCCTCCGATCGTTGTCAGAAGTAAGTTGGCCGCAGTGTTATCACTCATGGTTATGGCAGCAC
TGCATAATTCTCTTACTGTCATGCCATCCGTAAGATGCTTTTCTGTGACTGGTGAGTACTCAACCAAGTC
ATTCTGAGAATAGTGTATGCGGCGACCGAGTTGCTCTTGCCCGGCGTCAATACGGGATAATACCGCGCCA
CATAGCAGAACTTTAAAAGTGCTCATCATTGGAAAACGTTCTTCGGGGCGAAAACTCTCAAGGATCTTAC
CGCTGTTGAGATCCAGTTCGATGTAACCCACTCGTGCACCCAACTGATCTTCAGCATCTTTTACTTTCAC
CAGCGTTTCTGGGTGAGCAAAAACAGGAAGGCAAAATGCCGCAAAAAAGGGAATAAGGGCGACACGGAAA
TGTTGAATACTCATACTCTTCCTTTTTCAATATTATTGAAGCATTTATCAGGGTTATTGTCTCATGAGCG
GATACATATTTGAATGTATTTAGAAAAATAAACAAATAGGGGTTCCGCGCACATTTCCCCGAAAAGTGCC
ACCTGACGTCGACGGATCGGGAGATCAACTTGTTTATTGCAGCTTATAATGGTTACAAATAAAGCAATAG
CATCACAAATTTCACAAATAAAGCATTTTTTTCACTGCATTCTAGTTGTGGTTTGTCCAAACTCATCAAT
GTATCTTATCATGTCTGGATCAACTGGATAACTCAAGCTAACCAAAATCATCCCAAACTTCCCACCCCAT
ACCCTATTACCACTGCCAATTACCTGTGGTTTCATTTACTCTAAACCTGTGATTCCTCTGAATTATTTTC
ATTTTAAAGAAATTGTATTTGTTAAATATGTACTACAAACTTAGTAGT
Features (pLannotate 1.2.2; 24 found; start..end, strand, type, name):
    377..634     +  LTR            5' LTR (truncated): truncated 5' long terminal repeat (LTR) from HIV-1
    681..806     +  misc_feature   HIV-1 Ψ: packaging signal of human immunodeficiency virus type 1
    790..1128    +  CDS            HIV-1 gag (fragment): gag protein from human immunodeficiency virus 1; gag
   1303..1536    +  misc_feature   RRE: The Rev response element (RRE) of HIV-1 allows for Rev-dependent mRNA export from the nucleus to the cytoplasm.
   1913..2013    +  CDS            Rev (fragment): human immunodeficiency virus 1 (HIV-1) Rev protein; rev; enhances nuclear export of unspliced and incompletely spliced viral mRNAs
   2028..2143    +  misc_feature   cPPT/CTS: central polypurine tract and central termination sequence of HIV-1 (lacking the first T)
   2188..2473    +  enhancer       CMV enhancer: human cytomegalovirus immediate early enhancer; contains an 18-bp deletion relative to the standard CMV enhancer
   2475..2752    +  promoter       chicken β-actin promoter: No description available
   2753..2951    +  intron         hybrid intron (fragment): hybrid between chicken β-actin (CBA) and minute virus of mice (MMV) introns (Gray et al., 2011)
   3931..4054    +  ncRNA          3' miR-30a: sequence downstream of the 71-nt precursor of the human miR-30a microRNA (Zeng et al., 2002) miRNA
   4068..4567    +  promoter       PGK promoter: mouse phosphoglycerate kinase 1 promoter
   4585..5298    +  CDS            Azurite: Azurite is a basic (constitutively fluorescent) blue fluorescent protein published in 2006, derived from Aequorea victoria. It is reported to be a rapidly-maturing weak dimer with low acid sensitivity.
   5310..5897    +  misc_feature   WPRE: woodchuck hepatitis virus posttranscriptional regulatory element
   5911..6309    +  CDS            nef (fragment): NEF_HV1BR - Experimental evidence at protein level: Swiss-Prot protein existence level 1. Extracellular Nef protein targets CD4(+) T-lymphocytes for apoptosis by interacting with CXCR4 surface receptors (PubMed:14990729). From Human immunodeficiency virus type 1 group M subtype B (isolate BRU/LAI) (HIV-1).
   6357..6614    +  LTR            5' LTR (truncated): truncated 5' long terminal repeat (LTR) from HIV-1
   6767..6783    -  protein_bind   lac operator: The lac repressor binds to the lac operator to inhibit transcription in E. coli. This inhibition can be relieved by adding lactose or isopropyl-β-D-thiogalactopyranoside (IPTG). lac repressor encoded by lacI
   6791..6821    -  promoter       lac promoter: promoter for the E. coli lac operon
   6836..6857    -  protein_bind   CAP binding site: CAP binding activates transcription in the presence of cAMP. E. coli catabolite activator protein
   6870..6962    -  CDS            lacI (fragment): lac repressor; lacI; The lac repressor binds to the lac operator to inhibit transcription in E. coli. This inhibition can be relieved by adding lactose or isopropyl-β-D-thiogalactopyranoside (IPTG).
   7145..7733    -  rep_origin     ori: high-copy-number ColE1/pMB1/pBR322/pUC origin of replication
   7904..8764    -  CDS            AmpR: β-lactamase; bla; confers resistance to ampicillin, carbenicillin, and related antibiotics
   8765..8869    -  promoter       AmpR promoter: bla
   8917..9051    +  polyA_signal   SV40 poly(A) signal: SV40 polyadenylation signal
   9218..329     +  CDS            nef (fragment) (across the origin): NEF_HV1BR - Experimental evidence at protein level: Swiss-Prot protein existence level 1. Extracellular Nef protein targets CD4(+) T-lymphocytes for apoptosis by interacting with CXCR4 surface receptors (PubMed:14990729). From Human immunodeficiency virus type 1 group M subtype B (isolate BRU/LAI) (HIV-1).
