[The description below was written by a language model from this plasmid's Addgene catalogue record and pLannotate feature annotations shown in this document.]
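Description:
LBAPZW is a lentiviral shRNAmir backbone built on pLVX-Puro and belonging to the miR-AB toolkit for multicolour-barcoded, multiplexed RNA interference. In bacteria it is maintained through a high-copy ColE1/pUC-type origin and selected with ampicillin via the β-lactamase gene. The viral portion carries HIV-1 long terminal repeats at both ends, both annotated as truncated 5' LTRs. It also has the Ψ packaging signal with an adjoining gag fragment, the Rev response element for Rev-dependent nuclear export of the genomic RNA, and the cPPT/CTS element, which aids nuclear import of the reverse-transcribed genome. A WPRE upstream of the 3' LTR enhances transcript stability and expression. Residual nef, Rev and lac-region fragments are backbone remnants.

The payload consists of two tandem expression units. The first is driven by the CBH promoter, annotated here as its parts: a CMV enhancer, the chicken β-actin promoter and a hybrid CBA/MVM intron. It transcribes the synthetic miR-AB cassette. Only the 3' miR-30a flanking sequence is annotated, and roughly a kilobase between the intron and that flank has no annotation, so the record does not state what lies there. As a miR-30-based scaffold transcribed by Pol II, it lets an inserted hairpin be processed through the endogenous microRNA pathway. Downstream, a mouse PGK promoter drives Azurite, a blue fluorescent protein that marks transduced cells. No puromycin resistance gene is annotated despite the parental backbone name. The construct is intended as a recipient for target-specific shRNAmir sequences, with the Azurite colour identifying a given knockdown when it is combined with other reporter variants at single-cell resolution.
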