Addgene plasmid #205658: LBAPZW
Purpose: shRNAmir backbone for RNA interference, with Azurite reporter
Depositing lab: Dapeng Wang. Depositing organization: Shandong Medical and Pharmaceutical University. Publication: miR-AB, a miRNA-based shRNA viral toolkit for multicolor-barcoded multiplex RNAi at a single-cell level. Wang D, Xiu J, Zhao J, Luo J. EMBO Rep. 2022 Apr 5;23(4):e53691. doi: 10.15252/embr.202153691. Epub 2022 Feb 24. PubMed 35201651.
Backbone
  Vector backbone: pLVX-Puro
  Backbone manufacturer: Clontech
  Vector type: Lentiviral
Growth in bacteria
  Bacterial resistance: Ampicillin, 100 μg/mL
  Growth temperature: 37°C
  Growth strain: NEB Stable
  Copy number: High Copy
Gene/Insert
  Gene/Insert name: miR-AB
  Species: Synthetic
  Promoter: CBH
  Cloning method: Restriction Enzyme; 5′ cloning site BamHI (unknown if destroyed); 3′ cloning site ApaI (unknown if destroyed)
  Sequencing primers: 3′ PGK Reverse: GCCAGAGGCCACTTGTGTAG
Terms and licenses: Academic/Nonprofit Terms; Industry Terms: Not Available to Industry
How to cite: LBAPZW was a gift from Dapeng Wang (Addgene plasmid # 205658 ; http://n2t.net/addgene:205658 ; RRID:Addgene_205658)
